>Addgene plasmid #8590 | pcDNA3-FLAG-LKB1 | addgene full sequence | sequence record 339927 | Addgene NGS Result
GACGGATCGGGAGATCTCCCGATCCCCTATGGTGCACTCTCAGTACAATCTGCTCTGATGCCGCATAGTT
AAGCCAGTATCTGCTCCCTGCTTGTGTGTTGGAGGTCGCTGAGTAGTGCGCGAGCAAAATTTAAGCTACA
ACAAGGCAAGGCTTGACCGACAATTGCATGAAGAATCTGCTTAGGGTTAGGCGTTTTGCGCTGCTTCGCG
ATGTACGGGCCAGATATACGCGTTGACATTGATTATTGACTAGTTATTAATAGTAATCAATTACGGGGTC
ATTAGTTCATAGCCCATATATGGAGTTCCGCGTTACATAACTTACGGTAAATGGCCCGCCTGGCTGACCG
CCCAACGACCCCCGCCCATTGACGTCAATAATGACGTATGTTCCCATAGTAACGCCAATAGGGACTTTCC
ATTGACGTCAATGGGTGGAGTATTTACGGTAAACTGCCCACTTGGCAGTACATCAAGTGTATCATATGCC
AAGTACGCCCCCTATTGACGTCAATGACGGTAAATGGCCCGCCTGGCATTATGCCCAGTACATGACCTTA
TGGGACTTTCCTACTTGGCAGTACATCTACGTATTAGTCATCGCTATTACCATGGTGATGCGGTTTTGGC
AGTACATCAATGGGCGTGGATAGCGGTTTGACTCACGGGGATTTCCAAGTCTCCACCCCATTGACGTCAA
TGGGAGTTTGTTTTGGCACCAAAATCAACGGGACTTTCCAAAATGTCGTAACAACTCCGCCCCATTGACG
CAAATGGGCGGTAGGCGTGTACGGTGGGAGGTCTATATAAGCAGAGCTCTCTGGCTAACTAGAGAACCCA
CTGCTTACTGGCTTATCGAAATTAATACGACTCACTATAGGGAGACCCAAGCTTAGCCACCATGGACTAC
AAAGACGATGACGATAAAGCAAGGGATCCACTAGTAACGGCCGCCAGTGTGCTGGAATTCTCCAGCATGG
AGGTGGTGGACCCGCAGCAGCTGGGCATGTTCACGGAGGGCGAGCTGATGTCGGTGGGTATGGACACGTT
CATCCACCGCATCGACTCCACCGAGGTCATCTACCAGCCGCGCCGCAAGCGGGCCAAGCTCATCGGCAAG
TACCTGATGGGGGACCTGCTGGGGGAAGGCTCTTACGGCAAGGTGAAGGAGGTGCTGGACTCGGAGACGC
TGTGCAGGAGGGCCGTCAAGATCCTCAAGAAGAAGAAGTTGCGAAGGATCCCCAACGGGGAGGCCAACGT
GAAGAAGGAAATTCAACTACTGAGGAGGTTACGGCACAAAAATGTCATCCAGCTGGTGGATGTGTTATAC
AACGAAGAGAAGCAGAAAATGTATATGGTGATGGAGTACTGCGTGTGTGGCATGCAGGAAATGCTGGACA
GCGTGCCGGAGAAGCGTTTCCCAGTGTGCCAGGCCCACGGGTACTTCTGTCAGCTGATTGACGGCCTGGA
GTACCTGCATAGCCAGGGCATTGTGCACAAGGACATCAAGCCGGGGAACCTGCTGCTCACCACCGGTGGC
ACCCTCAAAATCTCCGACCTGGGCGTGGCCGAGGCACTGCACCCGTTCGCGGCGGACGACACCTGCCGGA
CCAGCCAGGGCTCCCCGGCTTTCCAGCCGCCCGAGATTGCCAACGGCCTGGACACCTTCTCCGGCTTCAA
GGTGGACATCTGGTCGGCTGGGGTCACCCTCTACAACATCACCACGGGTCTGTACCCCTTCGAAGGGGAC
AACATCTACAAGTTGTTTGAGAACATCGGGAAGGGGAGCTACGCCATCCCGGGCGACTGTGGCCCCCCGC
TCTCTGACCTGCTGAAAGGGATGCTTGAGTACGAACCGGCCAAGAGGTTCTCCATCCGGCAGATCCGGCA
GCACAGCTGGTTCCGGAAGAAACATCCTCCGGCTGAAGCACCAGTGCCCATCCCACCGAGCCCAGACACC
AAGGACCGGTGGCGCAGCATGACTGTGGTGCCGTACTTGGAGGACCTGCACGGCGCGGACGAGGACGAGG
ACCTCTTCGACATCGAGGATGACATCATCTACACTCAGGACTTCACGGTGCCCGGACAGGTCCCAGAAGA
GGAGGCCAGTCACAATGGACAGCGCCGGGGCCTCCCCAAGGCCGTGTGTATGAACGGCACAGAGGCGGCG
CAGCTGAGCACCAAATCCAGGGCGGAGGGCCGGGCCCCCAACCCTGCCCGCAAGGCCTGCTCCGCCAGCA
GCAAGATCCGCCGGCTGTCGGCCTGCAAGCAGCAGTGAGGCGTCGAGCATGCATCTAGAGGGCCCTATTC
TATAGTGTCACCTAAATGCTAGAGCTCGCTGATCAGCCTCGACTGTGCCTTCTAGTTGCCAGCCATCTGT
TGTTTGCCCCTCCCCCGTGCCTTCCTTGACCCTGGAAGGTGCCACTCCCACTGTCCTTTCCTAATAAAAT
GAGGAAATTGCATCGCATTGTCTGAGTAGGTGTCATTCTATTCTGGGGGGTGGGGTGGGGCAGGACAGCA
AGGGGGAGGATTGGGAAGACAATAGCAGGCATGCTGGGGATGCGGTGGGCTCTATGGCTTCTGAGGCGGA
AAGAACCAGCTGGGGCTCTAGGGGGTATCCCC
[124 nt withheld, positions 2623-2746]
C
[91 nt withheld, positions 2748-2838]
A
[49 nt withheld, positions 2840-2888]
CCTTTGACGTTGGAGTCCACGTTCTTT
[37 nt withheld, positions 2916-2952]
ACCCTATCTCGGTCTATTCTTTTGATTTATAAGGGATTTTGCCGATTTCGGCCTATTGGTTAAAAAATGA
GCTGATTTAACAAAAATTTAACGCGAATTAATTCTGTGGAATGTGTGTCAGTTAGGGTGTGGAAAGTCCC
CAGGCTCCCCAGCAGGCAGAAGTATGCAAAGCATGCATCTCAATTAGTCAGCAACCAGGTGTGGAAAGTC
CCCAGGCTCCCCAGCAGGCAGAAGTATGCAAAGCATGCATCTCAATTAGTCAGCAACCATAGTCCCGCCC
CTAACTCCGCCCATCCCGCCCCTAACTCCGCCCAGTTCCGCCCATTCTCCGCCCCATGGCTGACTAATTT
TTTTTATTTATGCAGAGGCCGAGGCCGCCTCTGCCTCTGAGCTATTCCAGAAGTAGTGAGGAGGCTTTTT
TGGAGGCCTAGGCTTTTGCAAAAAGCTCCCGGGAGCTTGTATATCCATTTTCGGATCTGATCAAGAGACA
GGATGAGGATCGTTTCGCATGATTGAACAAGATGGATTGCACGCAGGTTCTCCGGCCGCTTGGGTGGAGA
GGCTATTCGGCTATGACTGGGCACAACAGACAATCGGCTGCTCTGATGCCGCCGTGTTCCGGCTGTCAGC
GCAGGGGCGCCCGGTTCTTTTTGTCAAGACCGACCTGTCCGGTGCCCTGAATGAACTGCAGGACGAGGCA
GCGCGGCTATCGTGGCTGGCCACGACGGGCGTTCCTTGCGCAGCTGTGCTCGACGTTGTCACTGAAGCGG
GAAGGGACTGGCTGCTATTGGGCGAAGTGCCGGGGCAGGATCTCCTGTCATCTCACCTTGCTCCTGCCGA
GAAAGTATCCATCATGGCTGATGCAATGCGGCGGCTGCATACGCTTGATCCGGCTACCTGCCCATTCGAC
CACCAAGCGAAACATCGCATCGAGCGAGCACGTACTCGGATGGAAGCCGGTCTTGTCGATCAGGATGATC
TGGACGAAGAGCATCAGGGGCTCGCGCCAGCCGAACTGTTCGCCAGGCTCAAGGCGCGCATGCCCGACGG
CGAGGATCTCGTCGTGACCCATGGCGATGCCTGCTTGCCGAATATCATGGTGGAAAATGGCCGCTTTTCT
GGATTCATCGACTGTGGCCGGCTGGGTGTGGCGGACCGCTATCAGGACATAGCGTTGGCTACCCGTGATA
TTGCTGAAGAGCTTGGCGGCGAATGGGCTGACCGCTTCCTCGTGCTTTACGGTATCGCCGCTCCCGATTC
GCAGCGCATCGCCTTCTATCGCCTTCTTGACGAGTTCTTCTGAGCGGGACTCTGGGGTTCGAAATGACCG
ACCAAGCGACGCCCAACCTGCCATCACGAGATTTCGATTCCACCGCCGCCTTCTATGAAAGGTTGGGCTT
CGGAATCGTTTTCCGGGACGCCGGCTGGATGATCCTCCAGCGCGGGGATCTCATGCTGGAGTTCTTCGCC
CACCCCAACTTGTTTATTGCAGCTTATAATGGTTACAAATAAAGCAATAGCATCACAAATTTCACAAATA
AAGCATTTTTTTCACTGCATTCTAGTTGTGGTTTGTCCAAACTCATCAATGTATCTTATCATGTCTGTAT
ACCGTCGACCTCTAGCTAGAGCTTGGCGTAATCATGGTCATAGCTGTTTCCTGTGTGAAATTGTTATCCG
CTCACAATTCCACACAACATACGAGCCGGAAGCATAAAGTGTAAAGCCTGGGGTGCCTAATGAGTGAGCT
AACTCACATTAATTGCGTTGCGCTCACTGCCCGCTTTCCAGTCGGGAAACCTGTCGTGCCAGCTGCATTA
ATGAATCGGCCAACGCGCGGGGAGAGGCGGTTTGCGTATTGGGCGCTCTTCCGCTTCCTCGCTCACTGAC
TCGCTGCGCTCGGTCGTTCGGCTGCGGCGAGCGGTATCAGCTCACTCAAAGGCGGTAATACGGTTATCCA
CAGAATCAGGGGATAACGCAGGAAAGAACATGTGAGCAAAAGGCCAGCAAAAGGCCAGGAACCGTAAAAA
GGCCGCGTTGCTGGCGTTTTTCCATAGGCTCCGCCCCCCTGACGAGCATCACAAAAATCGACGCTCAAGT
CAGAGGTGGCGAAACCCGACAGGACTATAAAGATACCAGGCGTTTCCCCCTGGAAGCTCCCTCGTGCGCT
CTCCTGTTCCGACCCTGCCGCTTACCGGATACCTGTCCGCCTTTCTCCCTTCGGGAAGCGTGGCGCTTTC
TCATAGCTCACGCTGTAGGTATCTCAGTTCGGTGTAGGTCGTTCGCTCCAAGCTGGGCTGTGTGCACGAA
CCCCCCGTTCAGCCCGACCGCTGCGCCTTATCCGGTAACTATCGTCTTGAGTCCAACCCGGTAAGACACG
ACTTATCGCCACTGGCAGCAGCCACTGGTAACAGGATTAGCAGAGCGAGGTATGTAGGCGGTGCTACAGA
GTTCTTGAAGTGGTGGCCTAACTACGGCTACACTAGAAGAACAGTATTTGGTATCTGCGCTCTGCTGAAG
CCAGTTACCTTCGGAAAAAGAGTTGGTAGCTCTTGATCCGGCAAACAAACCACCGCTGGTAGCGGTGGTT
TTTTTGTTTGCAAGCAGCAGATTACGCGCAGAAAAAAAGGATCTCAAGAAGATCCTTTGATCTTTTCTAC
GGGGTCTGACGCTCAGTGGAACGAAAACTCACGTTAAGGGATTTTGGTCATGAGATTATCAAAAAGGATC
TTCACCTAGATCCTTTTAAATTAAAAATGAAGTTTTAAATCAATCTAAAGTATATATGAGTAAACTTGGT
CTGACAGTTACCAATGCTTAATCAGTGAGGCACCTATCTCAGCGATCTGTCTATTTCGTTCATCCATAGT
TGCCTGACTCCCCGTCGTGTAGATAACTACGATACGGGAGGGCTTACCATCTGGCCCCAGTGCTGCAATG
ATACCGCGAGACCCACGCTCACCGGCTCCAGATTTATCAGCAATAAACCAGCCAGCCGGAAGGGCCGAGC
GCAGAAGTGGTCCTGCAACTTTATCCGCCTCCATCCAGTCTATTAATTGTTGCCGGGAAGCTAGAGTAAG
TAGTTCGCCAGTTAATAGTTTGCGCAACGTTGTTGCCATTGCTACAGGCATCGTGGTGTCACGCTCGTCG
TTTGGTATGGCTTCATTCAGCTCCGGTTCCCAACGATCAAGGCGAGTTACATGATCCCCCATGTTGTGCA
AAAAAGCGGTTAGCTCCTTCGGTCCTCCGATCGTTGTCAGAAGTAAGTTGGCCGCAGTGTTATCACTCAT
GGTTATGGCAGCACTGCATAATTCTCTTACTGTCATGCCATCCGTAAGATGCTTTTCTGTGACTGGTGAG
TACTCAACCAAGTCATTCTGAGAATAGTGTATGCGGCGACCGAGTTGCTCTTGCCCGGCGTCAATACGGG
ATAATACCGCGCCACATAGCAGAACTTTAAAAGTGCTCATCATTGGAAAACGTTCTTCGGGGCGAAAACT
CTCAAGGATCTTACCGCTGTTGAGATCCAGTTCGATGTAACCCACTCGTGCACCCAACTGATCTTCAGCA
TCTTTTACTTTCACCAGCGTTTCTGGGTGAGCAAAAACAGGAAGGCAAAATGCCGCAAAAAAGGGAATAA
GGGCGACACGGAAATGTTGAATACTCATACTCTTCCTTTTTCAATATTATTGAAGCATTTATCAGGGTTA
TTGTCTCATGAGCGGATACATATTTGAATGTATTTAGAAAAATAAACAAATAGGGGTTCCGCGCACATTT
CCCCGAAAAGTGCCACCTGACGTC
Features (pLannotate 1.2.2; 22 found; start..end, strand, type, name):
     28..80      -  misc_feature   bom (fragment): basis of mobility region from pBR322
    235..614     +  enhancer       CMV enhancer: human cytomegalovirus immediate early enhancer
    615..818     +  promoter       CMV promoter: human cytomegalovirus (CMV) immediate early promoter
    814..847     +  LTR            5' LTR (truncated) (fragment): truncated 5' long terminal repeat (LTR) from HIV-1
    863..881     +  promoter       T7 promoter: promoter for bacteriophage T7 RNA polymerase
    904..928     +  CDS            3xFLAG (fragment): three tandem FLAG® epitope tags
    977..2275    +  CDS            STK11: STK11_HUMAN - Also known as LKB1, PJS. Experimental evidence at protein level: Swiss-Prot protein existence level 1. [Isoform 2]: Has a role in spermiogenesis. From Homo sapiens (Human).
   2309..2327    -  promoter       SP6 promoter: promoter for bacteriophage SP6 RNA polymerase
   2353..2577    +  polyA_signal   bGH poly(A) signal: bovine growth hormone polyadenylation signal
   2581..2602    +  promoter       SV40 promoter (fragment): SV40 enhancer and early promoter
   2623..3051    +  rep_origin     f1 ori (sequence partly withheld): f1 bacteriophage origin of replication; arrow indicates direction of (+) strand synthesis
   3065..3394    +  promoter       SV40 promoter: SV40 enhancer and early promoter
   3461..4252    +  CDS            neo: KKA2_KLEPN - Also known as kan, nptII. Experimental evidence at protein level: Swiss-Prot protein existence level 1. Resistance to kanamycin, neomycin, paromomycin, ribostamycin, butirosin and gentamicin B. From Klebsiella pneumoniae.
   4276..4434    +  CDS            ble (fragment): BLE_KLEPN - Experimental evidence at protein level: Swiss-Prot protein existence level 1. Binding protein with a strong affinity to the bleomycin family of antibiotics. Binds to CL990; an antimitotic-antibiotic compound. From Klebsiella pneumoniae.
   4429..4550    +  polyA_signal   SV40 poly(A) signal: SV40 polyadenylation signal
   4623..4639    -  protein_bind   lac operator: The lac repressor binds to the lac operator to inhibit transcription in E. coli. This inhibition can be relieved by adding lactose or isopropyl-β-D-thiogalactopyranoside (IPTG). lac repressor encoded by lacI
   4647..4677    -  promoter       lac promoter: promoter for the E. coli lac operon
   4692..4713    -  protein_bind   CAP binding site: CAP binding activates transcription in the presence of cAMP. E. coli catabolite activator protein
   4726..4818    -  CDS            lacI (fragment): lac repressor; lacI; The lac repressor binds to the lac operator to inhibit transcription in E. coli. This inhibition can be relieved by adding lactose or isopropyl-β-D-thiogalactopyranoside (IPTG).
   5001..5589    -  rep_origin     ori: high-copy-number ColE1/pMB1/pBR322/pUC origin of replication
   5760..6620    -  CDS            AmpR: β-lactamase; bla; confers resistance to ampicillin, carbenicillin, and related antibiotics
   6621..6725    -  promoter       AmpR promoter: bla
