>Addgene plasmid #8590 | pcDNA3-FLAG-LKB1 Sequencing Result | analyzer sequence | sequence record 134321
GACGGATCGGGAGATCTCCCGATCCCCTATGGTCGACTCTCAGTACAATCTGCTCTGATGCCGCATAGTT
AAGCCAGTATCTGCTCCCTGCTTGTGTGTTGGAGGTCGCTGAGTAGTGCGCGAGCAAAATTTAAGCTACA
ACAAGGCAAGGCTTGACCGACAATTGCATGAAGAATCTGCTTAGGGTTAGGCGTTTTGCGCTGCTTCGCG
ATGTACGGGCCAGATATACGCGTTGACATTGATTATTGACTAGTTATTAATAGTAATCAATTACGGGGTC
ATTAGTTCATAGCCCATATATGGAGTTCCGCGTTACATAACTTACGGTAAATGGCCCGCCTGGCTGACCG
CCCAACGACCCCCGCCCATTGACGTCAATAATGACGTATGTTCCCATAGTAACGCCAATAGGGACTTTCC
ATTGACGTCAATGGGTGGACTATTTACGGTAAACTGCCCACTTGGCAGTACATCAAGTGTATCATATGCC
AAGTACGCCCCCTATTGACGTCAATGACGGTAAATGGCCCGCCTGGCATTATGCCCAGTACATGACCTTA
TGGGACTTTCCTACTTGGCAGTACATCTACGTATTAGTCATCGCTATTACCATGGTGATGCGGTTTTGGC
AGTACATCAATGGGCGTGGATAGCGGTTTGACTCACGGGGATTTCCAAGTCTCCACCCCATTGACGTCAA
TGGGAGTTTGTTTTGGCACCAAAATCAACGGGACTTTCCAAAATGTCGTAACAACTCCGCCCCATTGACG
CAAATGGGCGGTAGGCGTGTACGGTGGGAGGTCTATATAAGCAGAGCTCTCTGGCTAACTAGAGAACCCA
CTGCTTACTGGCTTATCGAAATTAATACGACTCACTATAGGGAGACCCAAGCTTAGCCACCATGGACTAC
AAAGACGATGACGATAAAGCAAGGGATCCACTAGTAACGGCCGCCAGTGTGCTGGAATTCTCCAGCATGG
AGGTGGTGGACCCGCAGCAGCTGGGCATGTTCACGGAGGGCGAGCTGATGTCGGTGGGTATGGACACGTT
CATCCACCGCATCGACTCCACCGAGGTCATCTACCAGCCGCGCCGCAAGCGGGCCAAGCTCATCGGCAAG
TACCTGATGGGGGACCTGCTGGGGGAAGGCTCTTACGGCAAGGTGAAGGAGGTGCTGGACTCGGAGACGC
TGTGCAGGAGGGCCGTCAAGATCCTCAAGAAGAAGAAGTTGCGAAGGATCCCCAACGGGGAGGCCAACGT
GAAGAAGGAAATTCAACTACTGAGGAGGTTACGGCACAAAAATGTCATCCAGCTGGTGGATGTGTTATAC
AACGAAGAGAAGCAGAAAATGTATATGGTGATGGAGTACTGCGTGTGTGGCATGCAGGAAATGCTGGACA
GCGTGCCGGAGAAGCGTTTCCCAGTGTGCCAGGCCCACGGGTACTTCTGTCAGCTGATTGACGGCCTGGA
GTACCTGCATAGCCAGGGCATTGTGCACAAGGACATCAAGCCGGGGAACCTGCTGCTCACCACCGGTGGC
ACCCTCAAAATCTCCGACCTGGGCGTGGCCGAGGCACTGCACCCGTTCGCGGCGGACGACACCTGCCGGA
CCAGCCAGGGCTCCCCGGCTTTCCAGCCGCCCGAGATTGCCAACGGCCTGGACACCTTCTCCGGCTTCAA
GGTGGACATCTGGTCGGCTGGGGTCACCCTCTACAACATCACCACGGGTCTGTACCCCTTCGAAGGGGAC
AACATCTACAAGTTGTTTGAGAACATCGGGAAGGGGAGCTACGCCATCCCGGGCGACTGTGGCCCCCCGC
TCTCTGACCTGCTGAAAGGGATGCTTGAGTACGAACCGGCCAAGAGGTTCTCCATCCGGCAGATCCGGCA
GCACAGCTGGTTCCGGAAGAAACATCCTCCGGCTGAAGCACCAGTGCCCATCCCACCGAGCCCAGACACC
AAGGACCGGTGGCGCAGCATGACTGTGGTGCCGTACTTGGAGGACCTGCACGGCGCGGACGAGGACGAGG
ACCTCTTCGACATCGAGGATGACATCATCTACACTCAGGACTTCACGGTGCCCGGACAGGTCCCAGAAGA
GGAGGCCAGTCACAATGGACAGCGCCGGGGCCTCCCCAAGGCCGTGTGTATGAACGGCACAGAGGCGGCG
CAGCTGAGCACCAAATCCAGGGCGGAGGGCCGGGCCCCCAACCCTGCCCGCAAGGCCTGCTCCGCCAGCA
GCAAGATCCGCCGGCTGTCGGCCTGCAAGCAGCAGTGAGGCGTCGAGCATGCATCTAGAGGGCCCTATTC
TATAGTGTCACCTAAATGCTAGAGCTCGCTGATCAGCCTCGACTGTGCCTTCTAGTTGCCAGCCATCTGT
TGTTTGCCCCTCCCCCGTGCCTTCCTTGACCCTGGAAGGTGCCACTCCCACTGTCCTTTCCTAATAAAAT
GAGGAAATTGCATCGCATTGTCTGAGTAGGTGTCATTCTATTCTGGGGGGTGGGGTGGGGCAGGACAGCA
AGGGGGAGGATTGGGAAGACAATAGCAGGCATGCTGGGGATGCGGTGGGCTCTATGGCTTCTGAGGCGGA
AAGAACCAGCTGGGGCTCTAGGGGGTATCCCC
[124 nt withheld, positions 2623-2746]
C
[32 nt withheld, positions 2748-2779]
CA
[57 nt withheld, positions 2782-2838]
A
[49 nt withheld, positions 2840-2888]
CCTTTGACGTTGGAGTCCACGTTCTTT
[37 nt withheld, positions 2916-2952]
ACCCTATCTCGGTCTATTCTTTTGATTTATAAGGGATTTTGGGGATTTCGGCCTATTGGTTAAAAAATGA
GCTGATTTAACAAAAATTTAACGCGAATTAATTCTGTGGAATGTGTGTCAGTTAGGGTGTGGAAAGTCCC
CAGGCTCCCCAGGCAGGCAGAAGTATGCAAAGCATGCATCTCAATTAGTCAGCAACCAGGTGTGGAAAGT
CCCCAGGCTCCCCAGCAGGCAGAAGTATGCAAAGCATGCATCTCAATTAGTCAGCAACCATAGTCCCGCC
CCTAACTCCGCCCATCCCGCCCCTAACTCCGCCCAGTTCCGCCCATTCTCCGCCCCATGGCTGACTAATT
TTTTTTATTTATGCAGAGGCCGAGGCCGCCTCTGCCTCTGAGCTATTCCAGAAGTAGTGAGGAGGCTTTT
TTGGAGGCCTAGGCTTTTGCAAAAAGCTCCCGGGAGCTTGTATATCCATTTTCGGATCTGATCAAGAGAC
AGGATGAGGATCGTTTCGCATGATTGAACAAGATGGATTGCACGCAGGTTCTCCGGCCGCTTGGGTGGAG
AGGCTATTCGGCTATGACTGGGCACAACAGACAATCGGCTGCTCTGATGCCGCCGTGTTCCGGCTGTCAG
CGCAGGGGCGCCCGGTTCTTTTTGTCAAGACCGACCTGTCCGGTGCCCTGAATGAACTGCAGGACGAGGC
AGCGCGGCTATCGTGGCTGGCCACGACGGGCGTTCCTTGCGCAGCTGTGCTCGACGTTGTCACTGAAGCG
GGAAGGGACTGGCTGCTATTGGGCGAAGTGCCGGGGCAGGATCTCCTGTCATCTCACCTTGCTCCTGCCG
AGAAAGTATCCATCATGGCTGATGCAATGCGGCGGCTGCATACGCTTGATCCGGCTACCTGCCCATTCGA
CCACCAAGCGAAACATCGCATCGAGCGAGCACGTACTCGGATGGAAGCCGGTCTTGTCGATCAGGATGAT
CTGGACGAAGAGCATCAGGGGCTCGCGCCAGCCGAACTGTTCGCCAGGCTCAAGGCGCGCATGCCCGACG
GCGAGGATCTCGTCGTGACCCATGGCGATGCCTGCTTGCCGAATATCATGGTGGAAAATGGCCGCTTTTC
TGGATTCATCGACTGTGGCCGGCTGGGTGTGGCGGACCGCTATCAGGACATAGCGTTGGCTACCCGTGAT
ATTGCTGAAGAGCTTGGCGGCGAATGGGCTGACCGCTTCCTCGTGCTTTACGGTATCGCCGCTCCCGATT
CGCAGCGCATCGCCTTCTATCGCCTTCTTGACGAGTTCTTCTGAGCGGGACTCTGGGGTTCGAAATGACC
GACCAAGCGACGCCCAACCTGCCATCACGAGATTTCGATTCCACCGCCGCCTTCTATGAAAGGTTGGGCT
TCGGAATCGTTTTCCGGGACGCCGGCTGGATGATCCTCCAGCGCGGGGATCTCATGCTGGAGTTCTTCGC
CCACCCCAACTTGTTTATTGCAGCTTATAATGGTTACAAATAAAGCAATAGCATCACAAATTTCACAAAT
AAAGCATTTTTTTCACTGCATTCTAGTTGTGGTTTGTCCAAACTCATCAATGTATCTTATCATGTCTGTA
TACCGTCGACCTCTAGCTAGAGCTTGGCGTAATCATGGTCATAGCTGTTTCCTGTGTGAAATTGTTATCC
GCTCACAATTCCACACAACATACGAGCCGGAAGCATAAAGTGTAAAGCCTGGGGTGCCTAATGAGTGAGC
TAACTCACATTAATTGCGTTGCGCTCACTGCCCGCTTTCCAGTCGGGAAACCTGTCGTGCCAGCTGCATT
AATGAATCGGCCAACGCGCGGGGAGAGGCGGTTTGCGTATTGGGCGCTCTTCCGCTTCCTCGCTCACTGA
CTCGCTGCGCTCGGTCGTTCGGCTGCGGCGAGCGGTATCAGCTCACTCAAAGGCGGTAATACGGTTATCC
ACAGAATCAGGGGATAACGCAGGAAAGAACATGTGAGCAAAAGGCCAGCAAAAGGCCAGGAACCGTAAAA
AGGCCGCGTTGCTGGCGTTTTTCCATAGGCTCCGCCCCCCTGACGAGCATCACAAAAATCGACGCTCAAG
TCAGAGGTGGCGAAACCCGACAGGACTATAAAGATACCAGGCGTTTCCCCCTGGAAGCTCCCTCGTGCGC
TCTCCTGTTCCGACCCTGCCGCTTACCGGATACCTGTCCGCCTTTCTCCCTTCGGGAAGCGTGGCGCTTT
CTCAATGCTCACGCTGTAGGTATCTCAGTTCGGTGTAGGTCGTTCGCTCCAAGCTGGGCTGTGTGCACGA
ACCCCCCGTTCAGCCCGACCGCTGCGCCTTATCCGGTAACTATCGTCTTGAGTCCAACCCGGTAAGACAC
GACTTATCGCCACTGGCAGCAGCCACTGGTAACAGGATTAGCAGAGCGAGGTATGTAGGCGGTGCTACAG
AGTTCTTGAAGTGGTGGCCTAACTACGGCTACACTAGAAGGACAGTATTTGGTATCTGCGCTCTGCTGAA
GCCAGTTACCTTCGGAAAAAGAGTTGGTAGCTCTTGATCCGGCAAACAAACCACCGCTGGTAGCGGTGGT
TTTTTTGTTTGCAAGCAGCAGATTACGCGCAGAAAAAAAGGATCTCAAGAAGATCCTTTGATCTTTTCTA
CGGGGTCTGACGCTCAGTGGAACGAAAACTCACGTTAAGGGATTTTGGTCATGAGATTATCAAAAAGGAT
CTTCACCTAGATCCTTTTAAATTAAAAATGAAGTTTTAAATCAATCTAAAGTATATATGAGTAAACTTGG
TCTGACAGTTACCAATGCTTAATCAGTGAGGCACCTATCTCAGCGATCTGTCTATTTCGTTCATCCATAG
TTGCCTGACTCCCCGTCGTGTAGATAACTACGATACGGGAGGGCTTACCATCTGGCCCCAGTGCTGCAAT
GATACCGCGAGACCCACGCTCACCGGCTCCAGATTTATCAGCAATAAACCAGCCAGCCGGAAGGGCCGAG
CGCAGAAGTGGTCCTGCAACTTTATCCGCCTCCATCCAGTCTATTAATTGTTGCCGGGAAGCTAGAGTAA
GTAGTTCGCCAGTTAATAGTTTGCGCAACGTTGTTGCCATTGCTACAGGCATCGTGGTGTCACGCTCGTC
GTTTGGTATGGCTTCATTCAGCTCCGGTTCCCAACGATCAAGGCGAGTTACATGATCCCCCATGTTGTGC
AAAAAAGCGGTTAGCTCCTTCGGTCCTCCGATCGTTGTCAGAAGTAAGTTGGCCGCAGTGTTATCACTCA
TGGTTATGGCAGCACTGCATAATTCTCTTACTGTCATGCCATCCGTAAGATGCTTTTCTGTGACTGGTGA
GTACTCAACCAAGTCATTCTGAGAATAGTGTATGCGGCGACCGAGTTGCTCTTGCCCGGCGTCAATACGG
GATAATACCGCGCCACATAGCAGAACTTTAAAAGTGCTCATCATTGGAAAACGTTCTTCGGGGCGAAAAC
TCTCAAGGATCTTACCGCTGTTGAGATCCAGTTCGATGTAACCCACTCGTGCACCCAACTGATCTTCAGC
ATCTTTTACTTTCACCAGCGTTTCTGGGTGAGCAAAAACAGGAAGGCAAAATGCCGCAAAAAAGGGAATA
AGGGCGACACGGAAATGTTGAATACTCATACTCTTCCTTTTTCAATATTATTGAAGCATTTATCAGGGTT
ATTGTCTCATGAGCGGATACATATTTGAATGTATTTAGAAAAATAAACAAATAGGGGTTCCGCGCACATT
TCCCCGAAAAGTGCCACCTGACGTC
Features (pLannotate 1.2.2; 22 found; start..end, strand, type, name):
     36..80      -  misc_feature   bom (fragment): basis of mobility region from pBR322
    235..614     +  enhancer       CMV enhancer: human cytomegalovirus immediate early enhancer
    615..818     +  promoter       CMV promoter: human cytomegalovirus (CMV) immediate early promoter
    814..847     +  LTR            5' LTR (truncated) (fragment): truncated 5' long terminal repeat (LTR) from HIV-1
    863..881     +  promoter       T7 promoter: promoter for bacteriophage T7 RNA polymerase
    904..928     +  CDS            3xFLAG (fragment): three tandem FLAG® epitope tags
    977..2275    +  CDS            STK11: STK11_HUMAN - Also known as LKB1, PJS. Experimental evidence at protein level: Swiss-Prot protein existence level 1. [Isoform 2]: Has a role in spermiogenesis. From Homo sapiens (Human).
   2309..2327    -  promoter       SP6 promoter: promoter for bacteriophage SP6 RNA polymerase
   2353..2577    +  polyA_signal   bGH poly(A) signal: bovine growth hormone polyadenylation signal
   2581..2602    +  promoter       SV40 promoter (fragment): SV40 enhancer and early promoter
   2623..3051    +  rep_origin     f1 ori (sequence partly withheld): f1 bacteriophage origin of replication; arrow indicates direction of (+) strand synthesis
   3065..3395    +  promoter       SV40 promoter: SV40 enhancer and early promoter
   3462..4253    +  CDS            neo: KKA2_KLEPN - Also known as kan, nptII. Experimental evidence at protein level: Swiss-Prot protein existence level 1. Resistance to kanamycin, neomycin, paromomycin, ribostamycin, butirosin and gentamicin B. From Klebsiella pneumoniae.
   4277..4435    +  CDS            ble (fragment): BLE_KLEPN - Experimental evidence at protein level: Swiss-Prot protein existence level 1. Binding protein with a strong affinity to the bleomycin family of antibiotics. Binds to CL990; an antimitotic-antibiotic compound. From Klebsiella pneumoniae.
   4430..4551    +  polyA_signal   SV40 poly(A) signal: SV40 polyadenylation signal
   4624..4640    -  protein_bind   lac operator: The lac repressor binds to the lac operator to inhibit transcription in E. coli. This inhibition can be relieved by adding lactose or isopropyl-β-D-thiogalactopyranoside (IPTG). lac repressor encoded by lacI
   4648..4678    -  promoter       lac promoter: promoter for the E. coli lac operon
   4693..4714    -  protein_bind   CAP binding site: CAP binding activates transcription in the presence of cAMP. E. coli catabolite activator protein
   4727..4819    -  CDS            lacI (fragment): lac repressor; lacI; The lac repressor binds to the lac operator to inhibit transcription in E. coli. This inhibition can be relieved by adding lactose or isopropyl-β-D-thiogalactopyranoside (IPTG).
   5002..5590    -  rep_origin     ori: high-copy-number ColE1/pMB1/pBR322/pUC origin of replication
   5761..6621    -  CDS            AmpR: β-lactamase; bla; confers resistance to ampicillin, carbenicillin, and related antibiotics
   6622..6726    -  promoter       AmpR promoter: bla
