[The description below was written by a language model from this plasmid's Addgene catalogue record and pLannotate feature annotations shown in this document.]
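Description:
pcDNA3-FLAG-LKB1 is a mammalian expression plasmid built on the Invitrogen pcDNA3 backbone that produces human LKB1 (STK11), the tumour suppressor serine/threonine kinase, with an N-terminal FLAG epitope. The roughly 1.4 kb insert was placed between EcoRI and XhoI sites (the XhoI site was lost during cloning). In the sequenced plasmid of about 6.76 kb, the STK11 coding region sits downstream of the human cytomegalovirus immediate early enhancer and promoter and upstream of the bovine growth hormone polyadenylation signal. A short match annotated as a fragment of 3xFLAG lies just ahead of the open reading frame, consistent with a single FLAG tag supplied by the backbone. T7 and SP6 phage promoters flank the cloning region, as is standard for pcDNA3, and could support in vitro transcription.

For propagation in E. coli the plasmid carries a high-copy ColE1/pUC-type origin and a β-lactamase gene conferring ampicillin resistance. An f1 origin is also present, which allows single-stranded DNA production. A separate cassette, in which the SV40 early promoter drives the neomycin phosphotransferase gene followed by an SV40 polyadenylation signal, permits G418 selection of stably transfected mammalian cells. Several small annotated fragments (HIV-1 LTR, ble, lacI, lac promoter/operator, bom) appear to be backbone remnants or short similarity matches rather than functional parts. The two feature tables are effectively identical, differing by a single nucleotide in length.

The construct suits transient or stable expression of tagged LKB1, with detection or immunoprecipitation via the FLAG epitope. The associated publication concerns LKB1's direct activation of AMP-activated kinase and its role in regulating apoptosis under energy stress.
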