Addgene plasmid #8590: pcDNA3-FLAG-LKB1
Depositing lab: Lewis Cantley. Publication: The tumor suppressor LKB1 kinase directly activates AMP-activated kinase and regulates apoptosis in response to energy stress. Shaw RJ, Kosmatka M, Bardeesy N, Hurley RL, Witters LA, DePinho RA, Cantley LC. Proc Natl Acad Sci U S A 2004 Mar 9;101(10):3329-35. Epub 2004 Feb 25. 10.1073/pnas.0308061100 PubMed 14985505.
Backbone
  Vector backbone: pcDNA3
  Backbone manufacturer: Invitrogen
  Backbone size w/o insert (bp): 5400
  Vector type: Mammalian Expression
  Selectable markers: Neomycin (select with G418)
Growth in bacteria
  Bacterial resistance: Ampicillin, 100 μg/mL
  Growth temperature: 37°C
  Growth strain: DH5alpha
  Copy number: High Copy
Gene/Insert
  Gene/Insert name: LKB1
  Species: H. sapiens (human)
  Insert size (bp): 1400
  GenBank ID: Q15831
  Entrez Gene: STK11 (a.k.a. LKB1, PJS, hLKB1)
  Tag / fusion protein: FLAG (N terminal on backbone)
  Cloning method: Restriction Enzyme; 5′ cloning site EcoRI (not destroyed); 3′ cloning site XhoI (destroyed during cloning)
  Sequencing primers: 5′ CMV-F; 3′ BGH-rev
Terms and licenses: Academic/Nonprofit Terms; Industry Terms: Not Available to Industry
How to cite: pcDNA3-FLAG-LKB1 was a gift from Lewis Cantley (Addgene plasmid # 8590 ; http://n2t.net/addgene:8590 ; RRID:Addgene_8590)
