>Addgene plasmid #8590 | pcDNA3-FLAG-LKB1 | addgene partial sequence | sequence record 134316 | CMV-F 5'-CGCAAATGGGCGGTAGGCGTG-3'
CTATATAAGCAGAGCTCTCTGGCTAACTAGAGAACCCACTGCTTACTGGCTTATCGAAATTAATACGACT
CACTATAGGGAGACCCAAGCTTAGCCACCATGGACTACAAAGACGATGACGATAAAGCAAGGGATCCACT
AGTAACGGCCGCCAGTGTGCTGGAATTCTCCAGCATGGAGGTGGTGGACCCGCAGCAGCTGGGCATGTTC
ACGGAGGGCGAGCTGATGTCGGTGGGTATGGACACGTTCATCCACCGCATCGACTCCACCGAGGTCATCT
ACCAGCCGCGCCGCAAGCGGGCCAAGCTCATCGGCAAGTACCTGATGGGGGACCTGCTGGGGGAAGGCTC
TTACGGCAAGGTGAAGGAGGTGCTGGACTCGGAGACGCTGTGCAGGAGGGCCGTCAAGATCCTCAAGAAG
AAGAAGTTGCGAAGGATCCCCAACGGGGAGGCCAACGTGAAGAAGGAAATTCAACTACTGAGGAGGTTAC
GGCACAAAAATGTCATCCAGCTGGTGGATGTGTTATACAACGAAGAGAAGCAGAAAATGTATATGGTGAT
GGAGTACTGCGTGTGTGGCATGCAGGAAATGCTGGACAGCGTGCCGGAGAAGCGTTTCCCAGTGTGCCAG
GCCCACGGGTACTTCTGTCAGCTGATTGACGGCCTGGAGTACCTGCATAGCCAGGGCATTGTGCACAAGG
ACATCAAGCCGGGGAACCTGCTGCTCACCACCGGTGGCACCCTCAAAATCTCCGACCTGGGCGTGGCCGA
GGCACTGCACCCGTTCGCGGCGGACGACACCTGCCGGACCAGCCAGGGCTCCCCGGCTTTCCAGCCGCCC
GAGATTGCCAACGGCCTGGACACCTTCTCCGGCTTCAAGGTGGACATCTGGTCGGCTGGGGTCACCCTCT
ACAACATCACCACGGGTCTGTACCCCTTCGAAGGGGACAACATCTACAAGTTGTTTGAGAACATCGGGAA
GGGGAGCTACGCCATCCCGGGCGACTGTGGCCCCCCGCTCTCTGACCTGCTGAAAGGGATGCTTGAGTAC
GAACCGGCCAAGAGGTTCTCCATCCGGCAGATCCGGCAGCACAGCTGGTTCCGGAAGAAACATCCTCCGG
CTGAAGCAC
