>Addgene plasmid #8590 | pcDNA3-FLAG-LKB1 | addgene partial sequence | sequence record 134319 | F1ori-R 5'-AGGGAAGAAAGCGAAAGGAG-3'
[73 nt withheld, positions 1-73]
GGGGATACCCCCTAGAGCCCCAGCTGGTTCTTTCCGCCTCAGAAGCCATAGAGCCCACCGCATCCCCAGC
ATGCCTGCTATTGTCTTCCCAATCCTCCCCCTTGCTGTCCTGCCCCACCCCACCCCCCAGAATAGAATGA
CACCTACTCAGACAATGCGATGCAATTTCCTCATTTTATTAGGAAAGGACAGTGGGAGTGGCACCTTCCA
GGGTCAAGGAAGGCACGGGGGAGGGGCAAACAACAGATGGCTGGCAACTAGAAGGCACAGTCGAGGCTGA
TCAGCGAGCTCTAGCATTTAGGTGACACTATAGAATAGGGCCCTCTAGATGCATGCTCGACGCCTCACTG
CTGCTTGCAGGCCGACAGCCGGCGGATCTTGCTGCTGGCGGAGCAGGCCTTGCGGGCAGGGTTGGGGGCC
CGGCCCTCCGCCCTGGATTTGGTGCTCAGCTGCGCCGCCTCTGTGCCGTTCATACACACGGCCTTGGGGA
GGCCCCGGCGCTGTCCATTGTGACTGGCCTCCTCTTCTGGGACCTGTCCGGGCACCGTGAAGTCCTGAGT
GTAGATGATGTCATCCTCGATGTCGAAGAGGTCCTCGTCCTCGTCCGCGCCGTGCAGGTCCTCCAAGTAC
GGCACCACAGTCATGCTGCGCCACCGGTCCTTGGTGTCTGGGCTCGGTGGGATGGGCACTGGTGCTTCAG
CCGGAGGATGTTTCTTCCGGAACCAGCTGTGCTGCCGGATCTGCCGGATGGAGAACCTCTTGGCCGGTTC
GTACTCAAGCATCCCTTTCAGCAGGTCAGAGAGCGGGGGGCCACAGTCGCCCGGGATGGCGTAGCTCCCC
TTCCCGATGTTCTCAAACAACTTGTAGATGTTGTCCCCTTCGAAGGGGTACAGACCCGTGGTGATGTTGT
AGAGGGTGACCCCAGCCGACCAGATGTCCACCTTGAAGCCGGAGAAGGTGTCCAGGCCGTTGGCAATCTC
GGGCGGCTGGAAAGCCGGGGAGCCCTGGCTGGTCCGGCAGGTGTCGTCCGCCGCGAA
